>Addgene plasmid #156508 | pD649-HAsp-IGSF6-Fc(DAPA)-AviTag-6xHis | addgene full sequence | sequence record 368836 | Addgene NGS Result
GGGCGGAACTGGGCGGAGTTAGGGGCGGGATGGGCGGAGTTAGGGGCGGGACTATGGTTGCTGACTAATT
GAGATGCATGCTTTGCATACTTCTGCCTGCTGGGGAGCCTGGGGACTTTCCACACCTGGTTGCTGACTAA
TTGAGATGCATGCTTTGCATACTTCTGCCTGCTGGGGAGCCTGGGGACTTTCCACACCCTAACTGACACA
CATTCCACAGAATTAATTCGCGTTAAATTTTTGTTAAATCAGCTCATTTTTTAACCAATAGGCCGAAATC
GGCAAAATCCCTTATAAATCAAAAGAATAGACCGAGATAGGGTTGAGTGTTGTGATGCAATTTCCTCATT
TTATTAGGAAAGGACAGTGGGAGTGGCACCTTCCAGGGTCAAGGAAGGCACGGGGGAGGGGCAAACAACA
GATGGCTGGCAACTAGAAGGCACAGTCGAGGCTGATTTTCTCTATCTATTTATTTTACTACTCAAGACTA
TCTTGCAAAGTAGAAGAACCCTGTCTGCAGTATGACGACCGTGTATACCCGATTGGCTTACCGGGTAACG
CGTTGTGCCAGTGACTACAGGCCGGCCTTAGTGGTGATGGTGGTGGTGTTCATGCCACTCAATCTTCTGA
GCCTCGAAAATATCATTAAGACCGCTGCCGCCGGGGCTCAGGCTCAGGGACTTCTGGGTGTAGTGGTTGT
GCAGGGCCTCGTGCATCACGCTGCAGCTGAACACGTTGCCCTGCTGCCACCTGGACTTGTCCACGGTCAG
CTTGCTGTACAGGAAGAAGCTGCCGTCGCTGTCCAGCACTGGGGGGGTGGTCTTGTAGTTGTTCTCGGGC
TGGCCGTTGCTCTCCCACTCCACGGCGATATCGCTGGGGTAGAAGCCCTTCACCAGACAGGTCAGGGACA
CCTGGTTCTTGGTCATCTCCTCCCGGCTGGGGGGCAGGGTGTACACCTGGGGCTCCCGTGGCTGGCCCTT
GGCCTTGCTGATTGTCTTTTCGATTGGGGCAGCCAGGGCCTTGTTGGAGACTTTGCACTTGTATTCTTTG
CCGTTCAGCCAGTCCTGGTGCAGCACGGTCAGCACGGACACCACCCTGTAGGTGCTGTTGTACTGCTCCT
CTCTGGGCTTGGTCTTGGCGTTGTGCACCTCCACGCCGTCCACGTACCAGTTGAACTTCACCTCTGGGTC
CTCGTGGGACACGGCCACCACCACGCAGGTCACCTCGGGGGTCCTGCTGATCATCAGGGTGTCCTTGGGC
TTGGGGGGGAACAGGAACACGGAAGGCCCTCCCAGCAGTTCTGGAGCTGGGCAGGGGGGGCAGGTGTGGG
TCTTGTCGCCGCCCGGCGCGCCAGATCTCAGCTCTTTGCTCAGCAGCTTGATTTCCCGCACGACCAGTGT
TGTTCCGCCGCCTGTCTGTTTAGCTCTGGCCTCTGGCACGCTTGGAAAGGCGATTCCGCAGATGTAGATG
GCGCTGTCGTTGCTGGTCACTCTGTTCACGGTCAGGGACACCTGGTTTTCTTTCAGGGCCTCGCGCACTG
TAAACTTATCGGCCTCGCTCTTGCAGCCATCCAGGCACAGATTCTCAGGCTGGTGGGCGCCATATCTGAA
CCACAGGCAGGTAGGTTGCTCGCTAGGGCAGCCTGTGGCGCTGAATGTACACTTGATGGTCACGGCCTCG
TGGGTGTAGTCCACTTCCAGATACCAAGGCTGTGTCACAGACAGTGTACAGGCGGCCGCAGCGAACACCA
GGCAGAAGATGTAGCTCAGGGCAATGATGGTCTTCATGGTGGCGCTAGCAGGCGCGTTTTCGATAGAACC
GAGGTGCAGTTGGACCTGGGAGTGGACACCTGTGGAGAGAAAGGCAAAGTGGATGTTATTCTATAGTGTC
ACCTAAATCGTATGTGTATGATACATAAGGTTATGTATTAATTGTAGCCGCGTTCTAACGAAGCCAAGGG
GGTGGGCCTATAGACTCTATAGGCGGTACTTACGTCACTCTTGGCACGGGGAATCCGCGTTCCAATGCAC
CGTTCCCGGCCGCGGAGGCTGGATCGGTCCCGGTGTCTTCTATGGAGGTCAAAACAGCGTGGATGGCGTC
TCCAGGCGATCTGACGGTTCACTAAACGAGCTCTGCTTATATAGACCTCCCACCGTACACGCCTACCGCC
CATTTGCGTCAATGGGGCGGAGTTGTTACGACATTTTGGAAAGTCCCGTTGATTTTGGTGCCAAAACAAA
CTCCCATTGACGTCAATGGGGTGGAGACTTGGAAATCCCCGTGAGTCAAACCGCTATCCACGCCCATTGA
TGTACTGCCAAAACCGCATCACCATGGTAATAGCGATGACTAATACGTAGATGTACTGCCAAGTAGGAAA
GTCCCATAAGGTCATGTACTGGGCATAATGCCAGGCGGGCCATTTACCGTCATTGACGTCAATAGGGGGC
GTACTTGGCATATGATACACTTGATGTACTGCCAAGTGGGCAGTTTACCGTAAATACTCCACCCATTGAC
GTCAATGGAAAGTCCCTATTGGCGTTACTATGGGAACATACGTCATTATTGACGTCAATGGGCGGGGGTC
GTTGGGCGGTCAGCCAGGCGGGCCATTTACCGTAAGTTATGTAACGCGGAACTCCATATATGGGCTATGA
ACTAATGACCCCGTAATTGATTACTATTAATAACTAGTCAATAATCAATGCCAACATGGCGGTCATATTG
GACATGAGCCAATATAAATGTACATATTATGATATAGATACAACGTATGCAATGGCCAATAGCCAATATT
GATTTATGCTATATAACCAATGAATAATATGGCTAATGGCCAATATTGAGTCAACGCCACTGTGCATGAA
GCTCGTAATTGTTATCCGCTCACAATTAAGGGCGACACAAAATTTATTCTAAATGATAATAAATACTGAT
AACATCTTATAGTTTGTATTATATTTTGTATTATCGTTGACATGTATAATTTTGATATCAAAAACTGATT
TTCCCTTTATTATTTTCGAGATTTATTTTCTTAATTCTCTTTAACAAACTAGAAATATTGTATATACAAA
AAATCATAAATAATAGATGAATAGTTTAATTATAGGTGTTCATCAATCGAAAAAGCAACGTATCTTATTT
AAAGTGCGTTGCTTTTTTCTCATTTATAAGGTTAAATAATTCTCATATATCAAGCAAAGTGACAGGCGCC
CTTAAATATTCTGACAAATGCTCTTTCCCTAAACTCCCCCCATAAAAAAACCCGCCGAAGCGGGTTTTTA
CGTTATTTGCGGATTAACGATTACTCGTTATCAGAACCGCCCAGGGGGCCCGAGCTTAAGACTGGCCGTC
GTTTTACAACACAGAAAGAGTTTGTAGAAACGCAAAAAGGCCATCCGTCAGGGGCCTTCTGCTTAGTTTG
ATGCCTGGCAGTTCCCTACTCTCGCCTTCCGCTTCCTCGCTCACTGACTCGCTGCGCTCGGTCGTTCGGC
TGCGGCGAGCGGTATCAGCTCACTCAAAGGCGGTAATACGGTTATCCACAGAATCAGGGGATAACGCAGG
AAAGAACATGTGAGCAAAAGGCCAGCAAAAGGCCAGGAACCGTAAAAAGGCCGCGTTGCTGGCGTTTTTC
CATAGGCTCCGCCCCCCTGACGAGCATCACAAAAATCGACGCTCAAGTCAGAGGTGGCGAAACCCGACAG
GACTATAAAGATACCAGGCGTTTCCCCCTGGAAGCTCCCTCGTGCGCTCTCCTGTTCCGACCCTGCCGCT
TACCGGATACCTGTCCGCCTTTCTCCCTTCGGGAAGCGTGGCGCTTTCTCATAGCTCACGCTGTAGGTAT
CTCAGTTCGGTGTAGGTCGTTCGCTCCAAGCTGGGCTGTGTGCACGAACCCCCCGTTCAGCCCGACCGCT
GCGCCTTATCCGGTAACTATCGTCTTGAGTCCAACCCGGTAAGACACGACTTATCGCCACTGGCAGCAGC
CACTGGTAACAGGATTAGCAGAGCGAGGTATGTAGGCGGTGCTACAGAGTTCTTGAAGTGGTGGGCTAAC
TACGGCTACACTAGAAGAACAGTATTTGGTATCTGCGCTCTGCTGAAGCCAGTTACCTTCGGAAAAAGAG
TTGGTAGCTCTTGATCCGGCAAACAAACCACCGCTGGTAGCGGTGGTTTTTTTGTTTGCAAGCAGCAGAT
TACGCGCAGAAAAAAAGGATCTCAAGAAGATCCTTTGATCTTTTCTACGGGGTCTGACGCTCAGTGGAAC
GACGCGCGCGTAACTCACGTTAAGGGATTTTGGTCATGAGCAAGGGGTGTTATGAGCCATATTCAGGTAT
AAATGGGCTCGCGATAATGTTCAGAATTGGTTAATTGGTTGTAACACTGACCCCTATTTGTTTATTTTTC
TAAATACATTCAAATATGTATCCGCTCATGAGACAATAACCCTGATAAATGCTTCAATAATATTGAAAAA
GGAAGAATATGAGTATTCAACATTTCCGTGTCGCCCTTATTCCCTTTTTTGCGGCATTTTGCCTTCCTGT
TTTTGCTCACCCAGAAACGCTGGTGAAAGTAAAAGATGCTGAAGATCAGTTGGGTGCACGAGTGGGTTAC
ATCGAACTGGATCTCAACAGCGGTAAGATCCTTGAGAGTTTTCGCCCCGAAGAACGTTTTCCAATGATGA
GCACTTTTAAAGTTCTGCTATGTGGCGCGGTATTATCCCGTATTGACGCCGGGCAAGAGCAACTCGGTCG
CCGCATACACTATTCTCAGAATGACTTGGTTGAGTACTCACCAGTCACAGAAAAGCATCTTACGGATGGC
ATGACAGTAAGAGAATTATGCAGTGCTGCCATAACCATGAGTGATAACACTGCGGCCAACTTACTTCTGA
CAACGATCGGAGGACCGAAGGAGCTAACCGCTTTTTTGCACAACATGGGGGATCATGTAACTCGCCTTGA
TCGTTGGGAACCGGAGCTGAATGAAGCCATACCAAACGACGAGCGTGACACCACGATGCCTGTAGCGATG
GCAACAACGTTGCGCAAACTATTAACTGGCGAACTACTTACTCTAGCTTCCCGGCAACAATTAATAGACT
GGATGGAGGCGGATAAAGTTGCAGGACCACTTCTGCGCTCGGCCCTTCCGGCTGGCTGGTTTATTGCTGA
TAAATCCGGAGCCGGTGAGCGTGGTTCTCGCGGTATCATCGCAGCGCTGGGGCCAGATGGTAAGCCCTCC
CGTATCGTAGTTATCTACACGACGGGGAGTCAGGCAACTATGGATGAACGAAATAGACAGATCGCTGAGA
TAGGTGCCTCACTGATTAAGCATTGGTAATGACCATGATTACGCCAAGCTCTAGCTAGAGGTCGACGGTA
TACAGACATGATAAGATACATTGATGAGTTTGGACAAACCACAACTAGAATGCAGTGAAAAAAATGCTTT
ATTTGTGAAATTTGTGATGCTATTGCTTTATTTGTAACCATTATAAGCTGCAATAAACAAGTTGGGGTGG
GCGAAGAACTCCAGCATGAGATCCCCGCGCTGGAGGATCATCCAGCCGGCGTCCCGGAAAACGATTCCGA
AGCCCAACCTTTCATAGAAGGCGGCGGTGGAATCGAAATCTCGTAGCACGTGTCAGGCACCGGGCTTGCG
GGTCATGCACCAGGTGCGCGGTCCTTCGGGCACCTCGACGTCGGCGGTGACGGTGAAGCCGAGCCGCTCG
TAGAAGGGGAGGTTGCGGGGCGCGGATGTCTCCAGGAAGGCGGGCACCCCGGCGCGCTCGGCCGCCTCCA
CTCCGGGGAGCACGACGGCGCTGCCCAGACCCTTGCCCTGGTGGTCGGGCGAGACGCCGACGGTGGCCAG
GAACCACGCGGGCTCCTTGGGCCGGTGCGGCGCCAGGAGGCCTTCCATCTGTTGCTGCGCGGCCAGCCGG
GAACCGCTCAACTCGGCCATGCGCGGGCCGATCTCGGCGAACACCGCCCCCGCTTCGACGCTCTCCGGCG
TGGTCCAGACCGCCACCGCGGCGCCGTCGTCCGCGACCCACACCTTGCCGATGTCGAGCCCGACGCGCGT
GAGGAAGAGTTCTTGCAGCTCGGTGACCCGCTCGATGTGGCGGTCCGGATCGACGGTGTGGCGCGTGGCG
GGGTAGTCGGCGAACGCGGCGGCGAGGGTGCGTACGGCCCTGGGGACGTCGTCGCGGGTGGCGAGGCGCA
CCGTGGGCTTGTACTCGGTCATGGTTTAGTTCCTCACCTTGTCGTATTATACTATGCCGATATACTATGC
CGATGATTAATTGTCAACACGTGCTGATCAGATCCGAAAATGGATATACAAGCTCCCGGGAGCTTTTTGC
AAAAGCCTAGGCCTCCAAAAAAGCCTCCTCACTACTTCTGGAATAGCTCAGAGGCAGAGGCGGCCTCGGC
CTCTGCATAAATAAAAAAAATTAGTCAGCCATGGGGCGGAGAAT
Features (pLannotate 1.2.2; 21 found; start..end, strand, type, name):
    225..333     -  rep_origin     f1 ori (fragment): f1 bacteriophage origin of replication; arrow indicates direction of (+) strand synthesis
    334..445     -  polyA_signal   bGH poly(A) signal: bovine growth hormone polyadenylation signal
    660..1337    -  CDS            IGHG1 (fragment): IGHG1_HUMAN - Experimental evidence at protein level: Swiss-Prot protein existence level 1. Constant region of immunoglobulin heavy chains. Immunoglobulins, also known as antibodies, are membrane-bound or secreted glycoproteins produced by B lymphocytes. In the recognition phase of humoral immunity, the membrane-bound immunoglobulins serve as receptors which, upon binding of a specific antigen, trigger the clonal expansion and differentiation of B lymphocytes into immunoglobulins- secreting plasma cells. Secreted immunoglobulins mediate the effector phase of humoral immunity, which results in
   1353..1760    -  CDS            IGSF6 (fragment): IGSF6_HUMAN - Also known as DORA. Experimental evidence at transcript level: Swiss-Prot protein existence level 2. From Homo sapiens (Human).
   1839..1876    -  CDS            IgH signal sequence (fragment): signal sequence from the mouse immunoglobulin heavy chain variable region
   1880..1898    -  promoter       SP6 promoter: promoter for bacteriophage SP6 RNA polymerase
   1950..1993    -  intron         CMV intron (fragment): modified intron A from human cytomegalovirus
   2129..2332    -  promoter       CMV promoter: human cytomegalovirus (CMV) immediate early promoter
   2333..2636    -  enhancer       CMV enhancer: human cytomegalovirus immediate early enhancer
   2879..2895    -  protein_bind   lac operator: The lac repressor binds to the lac operator to inhibit transcription in E. coli. This inhibition can be relieved by adding lactose or isopropyl-β-D-thiogalactopyranoside (IPTG). lac repressor encoded by lacI
   3351..3370    +  CDS            lacZα (fragment): LacZα fragment of β-galactosidase; lacZ fragment
   3395..3412    -  terminator     rrnB T2 terminator (fragment): transcription terminator T2 from the E. coli rrnB gene
   3637..4225    -  rep_origin     ori: high-copy-number ColE1/pMB1/pBR322/pUC origin of replication
   4336..4360    +  CDS            KanR (fragment): aminoglycoside phosphotransferase; aph(3')-Ia; confers resistance to kanamycin
   4390..4486    +  promoter       AmpR promoter (fragment): bla
   4489..5349    +  CDS            AmpR: β-lactamase; bla; confers resistance to ampicillin, carbenicillin, and related antibiotics
   5402..5523    -  polyA_signal   SV40 poly(A) signal: SV40 polyadenylation signal
   5518..5643    -  CDS            ble (fragment): BLE_KLEPN - Experimental evidence at protein level: Swiss-Prot protein existence level 1. Binding protein with a strong affinity to the bleomycin family of antibiotics. Binds to CL990; an antimitotic-antibiotic compound. From Klebsiella pneumoniae.
   5653..6252    -  CDS            PuroR (fragment): puromycin N-acetyltransferase; pac from Streptomyces; confers resistance to puromycin
   6271..6318    -  promoter       EM7 promoter: synthetic bacterial promoter&nbsp
   6366..211     -  promoter       SV40 promoter (across the origin): SV40 enhancer and early promoter
