[The description below was written by a language model from this plasmid's Addgene catalogue record and pLannotate feature annotations shown in this document.]
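Description:
pD649-HAsp-IGSF6-Fc(DAPA)-AviTag-6xHis is a mammalian expression plasmid built on the pD649 backbone for producing the extracellular domain of human IGSF6 (also known as DORA) as a secreted Fc fusion protein. It is propagated in E. coli through a high-copy ColE1/pUC-type origin and selected with ampicillin via a complete β-lactamase gene. The sequenced record is about 6.5 kb. The feature table also detects an SV40 early promoter and EM7 promoter upstream of a puromycin N-acetyltransferase coding sequence (annotated as a fragment), followed by a short ble fragment and an SV40 polyadenylation signal. This suggests a puromycin selection cassette for mammalian cells, although the catalogue entry does not list a mammalian marker. Small remnants of f1 ori, lacZα, KanR and the rrnB terminator are backbone vestiges.

The expression unit is driven by the CMV immediate-early enhancer and promoter, with a fragment of CMV intron A and an SP6 promoter just upstream of the coding region that also serves as a sequencing primer site. The open reading frame begins with a secretion signal; the plasmid name calls it "HAsp", while the annotation software matched a fragment of a mouse immunoglobulin heavy chain signal sequence. The synthesized IGSF6 ectodomain follows, cloned between retained restriction sites. It is fused at its C terminus to a human IgG1 Fc carrying the D265A and P329A (DAPA) mutations, generally used to reduce Fc effector binding. An AviTag for site-specific biotinylation and a 6xHis tag for affinity purification come next, though neither is separately annotated, and the unit ends in a bGH polyadenylation signal.

The construct belongs to a collection made for a human IgSF cell-surface protein interaction screen. The depositor notes that some plasmids in the collection may carry an IS4-like transposase element upstream of the CMV promoter, but none is annotated here.
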