Addgene plasmid #156508: pD649-HAsp-IGSF6-Fc(DAPA)-AviTag-6xHis
Purpose: Mammalian expression of cell-surface protein extracellular domain fused to Fc(DAPA)-Avi-6xHis. Protein is secreted from cells.
Depositing lab: Chris Garcia. Depositing organization: Stanford University. Publication: A Human IgSF Cell-Surface Interactome Reveals a Complex Network of Protein-Protein Interactions. Wojtowicz WM, Vielmetter J, Fernandes RA, Siepe DH, Eastman CL, Chisholm GB, Cox S, Klock H, Anderson PW, Rue SM, Miller JJ, Glaser SM, Bragstad ML, Vance J, Lam AW, Lesley SA, Zinn K, Garcia KC. Cell. 2020 Aug 20;182(4):1027-1043.e17. doi: 10.1016/j.cell.2020.07.025. PubMed 32822567.
Backbone
  Vector backbone: pD649
  Backbone size w/o insert (bp): 6106
  Vector type: Mammalian Expression
Growth in bacteria
  Bacterial resistance: Ampicillin, 100 μg/mL
  Growth temperature: 37°C
  Growth strain: DH5alpha
  Copy number: High Copy
Gene/Insert
  Gene/Insert name: IGSF6
  Species: H. sapiens (human)
  Insert size (bp): 378
  Mutation: Fc region of human IgG contains D265A and P329A mutations (DAPA)
  Entrez Gene: IGSF6 (a.k.a. DORA)
  Promoter: CMV/SP6
  Tag / fusion protein: Fc(DAPA)-AviTag-6xHis (C terminal on backbone)
  Cloning method: Restriction Enzyme; 5′ cloning site GCGGCCGC (not destroyed); 3′ cloning site GGCGCGCC (not destroyed)
  Sequencing primers: 5′ ATTTAGGTGACACTATAG; 3′ CACGTACCAGTTGAACTTCACC
Resource information
  A portion of this plasmid was derived from a plasmid made by: synthesis by ThermoFisher
Terms and licenses: Academic/Nonprofit Terms; Industry Terms: Not Available to Industry
Depositor comments: Some plasmids in this collection may have an IS4-like element ISVsa5 family transposase upstream of the CMV promoter.
How to cite: pD649-HAsp-IGSF6-Fc(DAPA)-AviTag-6xHis was a gift from Chris Garcia (Addgene plasmid # 156508 ; http://n2t.net/addgene:156508 ; RRID:Addgene_156508)
